>Addgene plasmid #230242 | AiP12803 - pAAV-AiE0809m-minBG-SYFP2-WPRE3-BGHpA (Alias: CN2803) | addgene full sequence | sequence record 470524 | Addgene NGS Result
CGTGTAGATAACTACGATACGGGAGGGCTTACCATCTGGCCCCAGTGCTGCAATGATACCGCGAGACCCA
CGCTCACCGGCTCCAGATTTATCAGCAATAAACCAGCCAGCCGGAAGGGCCGAGCGCAGAAGTGGTCCTG
CAACTTTATCCGCCTCCATCCAGTCTATTAATTGTTGCCGGGAAGCTAGAGTAAGTAGTTCGCCAGTTAA
TAGTTTGCGCAACGTTGTTGCCATTGCTACAGGCATCGTGGTGTCACGCTCGTCGTTTGGTATGGCTTCA
TTCAGCTCCGGTTCCCAACGATCAAGGCGAGTTACATGATCCCCCATGTTGTGCAAAAAAGCGGTTAGCT
CCTTCGGTCCTCCGATCGTTGTCAGAAGTAAGTTGGCCGCAGTGTTATCACTCATGGTTATGGCAGCACT
GCATAATTCTCTTACTGTCATGCCATCCGTAAGATGCTTTTCTGTGACTGGTGAGTACTCAACCAAGTCA
TTCTGAGAATAGTGTATGCGGCGACCGAGTTGCTCTTGCCCGGCGTCAATACGGGATAATACCGCGCCAC
ATAGCAGAACTTTAAAAGTGCTCATCATTGGAAAACGTTCTTCGGGGCGAAAACTCTCAAGGATCTTACC
GCTGTTGAGATCCAGTTCGATGTAACCCACTCGTGCACCCAACTGATCTTCAGCATCTTTTACTTTCACC
AGCGTTTCTGGGTGAGCAAAAACAGGAAGGCAAAATGCCGCAAAAAAGGGAATAAGGGCGACACGGAAAT
GTTGAATACTCATACTCTTCCTTTTTCAATATTATTGAAGCATTTATCAGGGTTATTGTCTCATGAGCGG
ATACATATTTGAATGTATTTAGAAAAATAAACAAATAGGGGTTCCGCGCACATTTCCCCGAAAAGTGCCA
CCTGACGTCTAAGAAACCATTATTATCATGACATTAACCTATAAAAATAGGCGTATCACGAGGCCCTTTC
GTCTCGCGCGTTTCGGTGATGACGGTGAAAACCTCTGACACATGCAGCTCCCGGAGACGGTCACAGCTTG
TCTGTAAGCGGATGCCGGGAGCAGACAAGCCCGTCAGGGCGCGTCAGCGGGTGTTGGCGGGTGTCGGGGC
TGGCTTAACTATGCGGCATCAGAGCAGATTGTACTGAGAGTGCACCATAAAATTGTAAACGTTAATATTT
TGTTAAAATTCGCGTTAAATTTTTGTTAAATCAGCTCATTTTTTAACCAATAGACCGAAATCGGCAAAAT
CCCTTATAAATCAAAAGAATAGCCCGAGATAGAGT
[37 nt withheld, positions 1296-1332]
AAAGAACGTGGACTCCAACGTCAAAGG
[141 nt withheld, positions 1360-1500]
G
[46 nt withheld, positions 1502-1547]
A
[95 nt withheld, positions 1549-1643]
TATGCGGTGTGAAATACCGCACAGATGCGTAAGGAGAAAATACCGCATCAGGCGCCCCTGCAGGCAGCTG
CGCGCTCGCTCGCTCACTGAGGCCGCCCGGGCAAAGCCCGGGCGTCGGGCGACCTTTGGTCGCCCGGCCT
CAGTGAGCGAGCGAGCGCGCAGAGAGGGAGTGGCCAACTCCATCACTAGGGGTTCCTGCGGCCGCTCGGT
CCGCACGTGAGATCTCATGCCTGCTATTGTCTTCCCAATCCTCCCCCTTGCTGTCCTGCCCCACCCCACC
CCCCAGAATAGAATGACACCTACTCAGACAATGCGATGCAATTTCCTCATTTTATTAGGAAAGGACAGTG
GGAGTGGCACCTTCCAGGGTCAAGGAAGGCACGGGGGAGGGGCAAACAACAGATGGCTGGCAACTAGAAG
GCACAGTCGAAGATCTCTCGAGCCACGGAATTGTCAGTGCCCAACAGCCGAGCCCCTGTCCAGCAGCGGG
CAAGGCAGGCGGCGATGAGTTCCGCCGTGGCAAGAACTAACCAGGATTTATACAAGGAGGAGAAAATGAA
AGCCATACGGGAAGCAATAGCATGATACAAAGGCATTAAAGCAGCGTATCCACATAGCGTAAAAGGAGCA
ACATAGTTAAGAATACCAGTCAATCTTTCACAAATTTTGTAATCCAGAGGTTGATTATGATATCGAATTC
GCGGCCGCGGCGCGCCGTCGACTTACTTGTACAGCTCGTCCATGCCGAGAGTGATCCCGGCGGCGGTCAC
GAACTCCAGCAGGACCATGTGATCGCGCTTCTCGTTGGGGTCTTTGCTCAGCTTGGACTGGTAGCTCAGG
TAGTGGTTGTCGGGCAGCAGCACGGGGCCGTCGCCGATGGGGGTGTTCTGCTGGTAGTGGTCGGCGAGCT
GCACGCCGCCGTCCTCGATGTTGTGGCGGATCTTGAAGTTGGCCTTGATGCCGTTCTTCTGCTTGTCGGC
GGTGATATAGACGTTGTGGCTGTTGTAGTTGTACTCCAGCTTGTGCCCCAGGATGTTGCCGTCCTCCTTG
AAGTCGATGCCCTTCAGCTCGATGCGGTTCACCAGGGTGTCGCCCTCGAACTTCACCTCGGCGCGGGTCT
TGTAGTTGCCGTCGTCCTTGAAGAAGATGGTGCGCTCCTGGACGTAGCCTTCGGGCATGGCGGACTTGAA
GAAGTCGTGCTGCTTCATGTGGTCGGGGTAGCGGGCGAAGCACTGCACGCCGTAGCCCAGGGTGGTCACG
AGGGTGGGCCAGGGCACGGGCAGCTTGCCGGTGGTGCAGATCAGCTTCAGGGTCAGCTTGCCGTAGGTGG
CATCGCCCTCGCCCTCGCCGGACACGCTGAACTTGTGGCCGTTTACGTCGCCGTCCAGCTCGACCAGGAT
GGGCACCACCCCGGTGAACAGCTCCTCGCCCTTGCTCACCATGGTGGCGACCGGTAGCGCTAGCTTCGAA
AGATCTGGATCCCAGAAGCAAATGTAAGCAATAGATGGCTCTGCCCTGACTTTTATGCCCAGCCCGAGCT
CGTTCATGACAGATGTTAGAGAGGCCCCTGGGACTCCATGTCCTCAGATTGCTATAGTAATGGCCATCAT
ACCCAGTCCCAGCTGCAATCTGTTGCTGGCAGGGTTTGTGCTGTAGCTGTGGCCACTTGCTTCCTGTCAT
TAAGGCAAACCACCATCTTATTTTGTTTTGTTTTCCCCTCATGTTTTGAGTTTGCTGCTCTCCAGCACTT
GTTATTAGAACAGACATAATTAATAACTCCTGGCACGTGGAGCAGCCAGATTGGACAATCTGCCTCCTGC
CTTCTCAAACAGTCCTCTGAGCAATCTGAAAGCCTGAATTTATAGCCTGGACCGAATACAATGGATTGTT
TTGTAATCCTAAGCAGGCATCATAAACTCACTACACTGACAGATGAAGAAATAAAATTCTCTTTGTAGTT
CCTAGTGGATGGTTTACTCAACACGCGTGCGGCCGCAGGAACCCCTAGTGATGGAGTTGGCCACTCCCTC
TCTGCGCGCTCGCTCGCTCACTGAGGCCGGGCGACCAAAGGTCGCCCGACGCCCGGGCGGCCTCAGTGAG
CGAGCGAGCGCGCAGCTGCCTGCAGGACATGTGAGCAAAAGGCCAGCAAAAGGCCAGGAACCGTAAAAAG
GCCGCGTTGCTGGCGTTTTTCCATAGGCTCCGCCCCCCTGACGAGCATCACAAAAATCGACGCTCAAGTC
AGAGGTGGCGAAACCCGACAGGACTATAAAGATACCAGGCGTTTCCCCCTGGAAGCTCCCTCGTGCGCTC
TCCTGTTCCGACCCTGCCGCTTACCGGATACCTGTCCGCCTTTCTCCCTTCGGGAAGCGTGGCGCTTTCT
CATAGCTCACGCTGTAGGTATCTCAGTTCGGTGTAGGTCGTTCGCTCCAAGCTGGGCTGTGTGCACGAAC
CCCCCGTTCAGCCCGACCGCTGCGCCTTATCCGGTAACTATCGTCTTGAGTCCAACCCGGTAAGACACGA
CTTATCGCCACTGGCAGCAGCCACTGGTAACAGGATTAGCAGAGCGAGGTATGTAGGCGGTGCTACAGAG
TTCTTGAAGTGGTGGCCTAACTACGGCTACACTAGAAGAACAGTATTTGGTATCTGCGCTCTGCTGAAGC
CAGTTACCTTCGGAAAAAGAGTTGGTAGCTCTTGATCCGGCAAACAAACCACCGCTGGTAGCGGTGGTTT
TTTTGTTTGCAAGCAGCAGATTACGCGCAGAAAAAAAGGATCTCAAGAAGATCCTTTGATCTTTTCTACG
GGGTCTGACGCTCAGTGGAACGAAAACTCACGTTAAGGGATTTTGGTCATGAGATTATCAAAAAGGATCT
TCACCTAGATCCTTTTAAATTAAAAATGAAGTTTTAAATCAATCTAAAGTATATATGAGTAAACTTGGTC
TGACAGTTACCAATGCTTAATCAGTGAGGCACCTATCTCAGCGATCTGTCTATTTCGTTCATCCATAGTT
GCCTGACTCCCCGT
Features (pLannotate 1.2.2; 14 found; start..end, strand, type, name):
    784..888     -  promoter       AmpR promoter: bla
    983..1018    +  CDS            rop (fragment): Rop protein, which maintains plasmids at low copy number; rop
   1120..1169    +  misc_feature   bom (fragment): basis of mobility region from pBR322
   1170..1625    -  rep_origin     f1 ori (sequence partly withheld): f1 bacteriophage origin of replication; arrow indicates direction of (+) strand synthesis
   1644..1695    +  misc_feature   bom (fragment): basis of mobility region from pBR322
   1700..1840    -  repeat_region  AAV2 ITR: inverted terminal repeat of adeno-associated virus serotype 2 inverted
   1958..2069    -  polyA_signal   bGH poly(A) signal: bovine growth hormone polyadenylation signal
   2086..2166    -  misc_feature   WPRE (fragment): woodchuck hepatitis virus posttranscriptional regulatory element
   2172..2329    -  misc_feature   WPRE (fragment): woodchuck hepatitis virus posttranscriptional regulatory element
   2369..3085    -  CDS            SYFP2: SYFP2 is a basic (constitutively fluorescent) yellow fluorescent protein published in 2006, derived from Aequorea victoria. It is reported to be a very rapidly-maturing monomer with moderate acid sensitivity.
   3675..3702    -  repeat_region  AAV2 ITR (fragment): inverted terminal repeat of adeno-associated virus serotype 2 inverted
   3731..3758    -  repeat_region  AAV2 ITR (fragment): inverted terminal repeat of adeno-associated virus serotype 2 inverted
   3831..4419    -  rep_origin     ori: high-copy-number ColE1/pMB1/pBR322/pUC origin of replication
   4590..783     -  CDS            AmpR (across the origin): β-lactamase; bla; confers resistance to ampicillin, carbenicillin, and related antibiotics
