[The description below was written by a language model from this plasmid's Addgene catalogue record and pLannotate feature annotations shown in this document.]
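Description:
AiP12803 - pAAV-AiE0809m-minBG-SYFP2-WPRE3-BGHpA (alias CN2803) is a 4,667 nt AAV transfer plasmid built on a pAAV2 backbone and intended for packaging into recombinant adeno-associated virus for gene delivery to brain cells. In bacteria it is maintained by a high-copy ColE1/pUC-type origin and selected through the β-lactamase (AmpR) gene with its native bla promoter. The backbone also carries an f1 phage origin and short remnants of the pBR322 rop and bom regions. The expression cassette is flanked by AAV2 inverted terminal repeats, which provide the signals for genome replication and encapsidation. One ITR is annotated in full, while the other is detected only as two short fragments, as can happen when these repetitive, structured elements are annotated automatically.

The payload is an enhancer-reporter unit. AiE0809m, a candidate cis-regulatory enhancer, is placed upstream of minBG, a minimal promoter expected to give little expression by itself, so that transcription depends largely on the activity of the enhancer in a given cell type. Neither the enhancer nor minBG is picked up in the feature table, but the unannotated stretch between the SYFP2 coding sequence and the fragmentary ITR is where they would be expected to lie. The cassette drives SYFP2, a rapidly maturing monomeric yellow fluorescent protein derived from Aequorea victoria. It is followed by WPRE3, a shortened woodchuck hepatitis virus posttranscriptional element (annotated as two WPRE fragments) that boosts transcript expression, and by the bovine growth hormone polyadenylation signal. The construct belongs to a suite of enhancer AAVs developed for genetic access to cortical cell types, in which fluorescent labelling reports which populations the enhancer targets. The record does not state which population AiE0809m labels.
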