Addgene plasmid #230242: AiP12803 - pAAV-AiE0809m-minBG-SYFP2-WPRE3-BGHpA (Alias: CN2803)
Purpose: AiE0809m is an enhancer sequence, designed to drive AAV-mediated transgene expression in specific populations of brain cells
Depositing lab: Allen Institute for Brain Science & Boaz Levi. Depositing organization: Allen Institute. Publication: A suite of enhancer AAVs and transgenic mouse lines for genetic access to cortical cell types. Ben-Simon Y, Hooper M, Narayan S, Daigle TL, Dwivedi D, Way SW, Oster A, Stafford DA, Mich JK, Taormina MJ, Martinez RA, Opitz-Araya X, Roth JR, Alexander JR, Allen S, Amster A, Arbuckle J, Ayala A, Baker PM, Bakken TE, Barcelli T, Barta S, Bendrick J, Bertagnolli D, Bielstein C, Bishwakarma P, Bowlus J, Boyer G, Brouner K, Casian B, Casper T, Chakka AB, Chakrabarty R, Chance RK, Chavan S, Clark M, Colbert K, Collman F, Daniel S, Departee M, DiValentin P, Donadio N, Dotson N, Egdorf T, Fliss T, Gabitto M, Garcia J, Gary A, Gasperini M, Gloe J, Goldy J, Gore BB, Graybuck L, Greisman N, Haeseleer F, Halterman C, Haradon Z, Hastings SD, Helback O, Ho W, Hockemeyer D, Huang C, Huff S, Hunker A, Johansen N, Jones D, Juneau Z, Kalmbach B, Kannan M, Khem S, Kussick E, Kutsal R, Larsen R, Lee C, Lee AY, Leibly M, Lenz GH, Li S, Liang E, Lusk N, Madigan Z, Malloy J, Malone J, McCue R, Melchor J, Mollenkopf T, Moosman S, Morin E, Newman D, Ng L, Ngo K, Omstead V, Otto S, Oyama A, Pena N, Pham T, Phillips E, Pom CA, Potekhina L, Ransford S, Ray PL, Rette D, Reynoldson C, Rimorin C, Rocha D, Ruiz A, Sanchez REA, Sawyer L, Sedeno-Cortes A, Sevigny JP, Shapovalova N, Shepard N, Shulga L, Sigler AR, Siverts L, Soliman S, Somasundaram S, Staats B, Stewart K, Szelenyi E, Tieu M, Trader C, Tran A, van Velthoven CTJ, Walker M, Wang Y, Weed N, Wirthlin M, Wood T, Wynalda B, Yao Z, Zhou T, Ariza J, Dee N, Reding M, Ronellenfitch K, Mufti S, Sunkin SM, Smith KA, Esposito L, Waters J, Thyagarajan B, Yao S, Lein ES, Zeng H, Levi BP, Ngai J, Ting JT, Tasic B. Cell. 2025 May 16:S0092-8674(25)00513-6. doi: 10.1016/j.cell.2025.05.002. PubMed 40403729.
Backbone
  Vector backbone: pAAV2
  Vector type: AAV
Growth in bacteria
  Bacterial resistance: Ampicillin, 100 μg/mL
  Growth temperature: 37°C
  Growth strain: NEB Stable
  Copy number: High Copy
Gene/Insert
  Gene/Insert name: SYFP2
  Species: Synthetic
  Promoter: minBG
  Cloning method: Gibson Cloning
Terms and licenses: Academic/Nonprofit Terms; Industry Terms: Not Available to Industry
How to cite: AiP12803 - pAAV-AiE0809m-minBG-SYFP2-WPRE3-BGHpA (Alias: CN2803) was a gift from Allen Institute for Brain Science & Boaz Levi (Addgene plasmid # 230242 ; http://n2t.net/addgene:230242 ; RRID:Addgene_230242)
